Addgene plasmid #185858: pILGFP10CF72 (B9)
Purpose: Testing the SkGAL2 promoter inserted with 2 PZ4 element using a green fluorescent protein as the reporter
Depositing lab: Claudia Vickers. Depositing organization: University of Queensland. Publication: Engineering eukaryote-like regulatory circuits to expand artificial control mechanisms for metabolic engineering in Saccharomyces cerevisiae. Peng B, Bandari NC, Lu Z, Howard CB, Scott C, Trau M, Dumsday G, Vickers CE. Commun Biol. 2022 Feb 16;5(1):135. doi: 10.1038/s42003-022-03070-z. PubMed 35173283.
Backbone
  Vector backbone: pUC19
  Vector type: Yeast Expression
Growth in bacteria
  Bacterial resistance: Ampicillin, 100 μg/mL
  Growth temperature: 37°C
  Growth strain: DH5alpha
  Copy number: High Copy
Gene/Insert
  Gene/Insert name: PURA3>KlURA3>TAgTEF1- PSkGAL2M5(5*PZ4)>(BamHI)yEGFP>TURA3
  Species: Synthetic
  Mutation: None
  Cloning method: Gibson Cloning
Terms and licenses: Academic/Nonprofit Terms; Industry Terms: Not Available to Industry
How to cite: pILGFP10CF72 (B9) was a gift from Claudia Vickers (Addgene plasmid # 185858 ; http://n2t.net/addgene:185858 ; RRID:Addgene_185858)
