[The description below was written by a language model from this plasmid's Addgene catalogue record and pLannotate feature annotations shown in this document.]
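Description:
pILGFP10CF72 (B9) is a yeast expression/reporter plasmid built on a pUC19 backbone by Gibson cloning. In E. coli it is propagated through the high-copy ColE1/pUC origin and selected with ampicillin via the β-lactamase gene. Remnants of the pUC lac region (lac promoter, operator, CAP site and a lacZα fragment) are also annotated. No yeast replication origin (2μ or CEN/ARS) appears in the feature table. Because the cassette begins with a URA3 promoter fragment and ends with a URA3 terminator-side fragment, the design looks suited to integration at the chromosomal URA3 locus by homologous recombination, although the record does not say this explicitly.

The synthetic insert has two units. The first is a selection marker: the URA3 promoter drives a URA3 orthologue that the record names as KlURA3 (the annotation software matched it to S. cerevisiae URA3), followed by the AgTEF1 terminator. This marker complements uracil auxotrophy and can be counterselected with 5-FOA. A single loxP site is annotated downstream of the marker; no partner site is detected. The second unit is the reporter: an engineered SkGAL2 promoter variant (M5) carrying inserted PZ4 elements drives yeast-enhanced GFP (annotated as GFPmut3), with a BamHI site at the promoter–reporter junction and the URA3 terminator region downstream. The promoter itself is not annotated in the feature table.

The stated purpose is to test this modified SkGAL2 promoter using green fluorescence as the readout, as part of work on artificial regulatory circuits for metabolic engineering in Saccharomyces cerevisiae. The record is inconsistent on the number of PZ4 elements: the purpose field says 2, while the insert name indicates 5.
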