Features (pLannotate 1.2.2; 15 found; start..end, strand, type, name):
     29..739     +  CDS            GFPmut3: GFPmut3 is a basic (constitutively fluorescent) green fluorescent protein published in 1996, derived from Aequorea victoria. It is reported to be a very rapidly-maturing weak dimer.
    755..854     +  CDS            URA3 (fragment): orotidine-5'-phosphate decarboxylase, required for uracil biosynthesis; S. cerevisiae URA3; yeast auxotrophic marker, counterselectable with 5-fluoroorotic acid (5-FOA)
   1008..1024    -  protein_bind   lac operator: The lac repressor binds to the lac operator to inhibit transcription in E. coli. This inhibition can be relieved by adding lactose or isopropyl-β-D-thiogalactopyranoside (IPTG). lac repressor encoded by lacI
   1032..1062    -  promoter       lac promoter: promoter for the E. coli lac operon
   1077..1098    -  protein_bind   CAP binding site: CAP binding activates transcription in the presence of cAMP. E. coli catabolite activator protein
   1111..1203    -  CDS            lacI (fragment): lac repressor; lacI; The lac repressor binds to the lac operator to inhibit transcription in E. coli. This inhibition can be relieved by adding lactose or isopropyl-β-D-thiogalactopyranoside (IPTG).
   1386..1974    -  rep_origin     ori: high-copy-number ColE1/pMB1/pBR322/pUC origin of replication
   2145..3005    -  CDS            AmpR: β-lactamase; bla; confers resistance to ampicillin, carbenicillin, and related antibiotics
   3006..3110    -  promoter       AmpR promoter: bla
   3205..3240    +  CDS            rop (fragment): Rop protein, which maintains plasmids at low copy number; rop
   3342..3441    +  misc_feature   bom (fragment): basis of mobility region from pBR322
   3447..3604    -  CDS            lacZα (fragment): LacZα fragment of β-galactosidase; lacZ fragment
   3611..3774    +  promoter       URA3 promoter (fragment): S. cerevisiae URA3
   3777..4562    +  CDS            URA3: PYRF_YEAST - Experimental evidence at protein level: Swiss-Prot protein existence level 1. From Saccharomyces cerevisiae (strain ATCC 204508 / S288c) (Baker's yeast).
   4714..4747    +  protein_bind   loxP: Cre-mediated recombination occurs in the 8-bp core sequence (GCATACAT). Cre recombinase
>Addgene plasmid #185858 | pILGFP10CF72 (B9) | addgene full sequence | sequence record 370797 | Addgene NGS Result
ATAAAAAAAGTTTTTTACAATGGGATCCTCTAAAGGTGAAGAATTATTCACTGGTGTTGTCCCAATTTTG
GTTGAATTAGATGGTGATGTTAATGGTCACAAATTTTCTGTCTCCGGTGAAGGTGAAGGTGATGCTACTT
ACGGTAAATTGACCTTAAAATTTATTTGTACTACTGGTAAATTGCCAGTTCCATGGCCAACCTTAGTCAC
TACTTTCGGTTATGGTGTTCAATGTTTTGCGAGATACCCAGATCATATGAAACAACATGACTTTTTCAAG
TCTGCCATGCCAGAAGGTTATGTTCAAGAAAGAACTATTTTTTTCAAAGATGACGGTAACTACAAGACCA
GAGCTGAAGTCAAGTTTGAAGGTGATACCTTAGTTAATAGAATCGAATTAAAAGGTATTGATTTTAAAGA
AGATGGTAACATTTTAGGTCACAAATTGGAATACAACTATAACTCTCACAATGTTTACATCATGGCTGAC
AAACAAAAGAATGGTATCAAAGTTAACTTCAAAATTAGACACAACATTGAAGATGGTTCTGTTCAATTAG
CTGACCATTATCAACAAAATACTCCAATTGGTGATGGTCCAGTCTTGTTACCAGACAACCATTACTTATC
CACTCAATCTGCCTTATCCAAAGATCCAAACGAAAAGAGAGACCACATGGTCTTGTTAGAATTTGTTACT
GCTGCTGGTATTACCCATGGTATGGATGAATTGTACAAAAGATCTTAAACTAGTAGGACTATTTGCAAAG
GGAAGGGATGCTAAGGTAGAGGGTGAACGTTACAGAAAAGCAGGCTGGGAAGCATATTTGAGAAGATGCG
GCCAGCAAAACTAAAAAACTGTATTATAAGTAAATGCATGTATACTAAACTCACAAATTAGAGCTTCAAT
TTAATTATATCAGTTATTACCCGGGAATCTCGGTCGTAATGATTTAAATGCATGCAAGCTTGGCGTAATC
ATGGTCATAGCTGTTTCCTGTGTGAAATTGTTATCCGCTCACAATTCCACACAACATACGAGCCGGAAGC
ATAAAGTGTAAAGCCTGGGGTGCCTAATGAGTGAGCTAACTCACATTAATTGCGTTGCGCTCACTGCCCG
CTTTCCAGTCGGGAAACCTGTCGTGCCAGCTGCATTAATGAATCGGCCAACGCGCGGGGAGAGGCGGTTT
GCGTATTGGGCGCTCTTCCGCTTCCTCGCTCACTGACTCGCTGCGCTCGGTCGTTCGGCTGCGGCGAGCG
GTATCAGCTCACTCAAAGGCGGTAATACGGTTATCCACAGAATCAGGGGATAACGCAGGAAAGAACATGT
GAGCAAAAGGCCAGCAAAAGGCCAGGAACCGTAAAAAGGCCGCGTTGCTGGCGTTTTTCCATAGGCTCCG
CCCCCCTGACGAGCATCACAAAAATCGACGCTCAAGTCAGAGGTGGCGAAACCCGACAGGACTATAAAGA
TACCAGGCGTTTCCCCCTGGAAGCTCCCTCGTGCGCTCTCCTGTTCCGACCCTGCCGCTTACCGGATACC
TGTCCGCCTTTCTCCCTTCGGGAAGCGTGGCGCTTTCTCATAGCTCACGCTGTAGGTATCTCAGTTCGGT
GTAGGTCGTTCGCTCCAAGCTGGGCTGTGTGCACGAACCCCCCGTTCAGCCCGACCGCTGCGCCTTATCC
GGTAACTATCGTCTTGAGTCCAACCCGGTAAGACACGACTTATCGCCACTGGCAGCAGCCACTGGTAACA
GGATTAGCAGAGCGAGGTATGTAGGCGGTGCTACAGAGTTCTTGAAGTGGTGGCCTAACTACGGCTACAC
TAGAAGAACAGTATTTGGTATCTGCGCTCTGCTGAAGCCAGTTACCTTCGGAAAAAGAGTTGGTAGCTCT
TGATCCGGCAAACAAACCACCGCTGGTAGCGGTGGTTTTTTTGTTTGCAAGCAGCAGATTACGCGCAGAA
AAAAAGGATCTCAAGAAGATCCTTTGATCTTTTCTACGGGGTCTGACGCTCAGTGGAACGAAAACTCACG
TTAAGGGATTTTGGTCATGAGATTATCAAAAAGGATCTTCACCTAGATCCTTTTAAATTAAAAATGAAGT
TTTAAATCAATCTAAAGTATATATGAGTAAACTTGGTCTGACAGTTACCAATGCTTAATCAGTGAGGCAC
CTATCTCAGCGATCTGTCTATTTCGTTCATCCATAGTTGCCTGACTCCCCGTCGTGTAGATAACTACGAT
ACGGGAGGGCTTACCATCTGGCCCCAGTGCTGCAATGATACCGCGAGACCCACGCTCACCGGCTCCAGAT
TTATCAGCAATAAACCAGCCAGCCGGAAGGGCCGAGCGCAGAAGTGGTCCTGCAACTTTATCCGCCTCCA
TCCAGTCTATTAATTGTTGCCGGGAAGCTAGAGTAAGTAGTTCGCCAGTTAATAGTTTGCGCAACGTTGT
TGCCATTGCTACAGGCATCGTGGTGTCACGCTCGTCGTTTGGTATGGCTTCATTCAGCTCCGGTTCCCAA
CGATCAAGGCGAGTTACATGATCCCCCATGTTGTGCAAAAAAGCGGTTAGCTCCTTCGGTCCTCCGATCG
TTGTCAGAAGTAAGTTGGCCGCAGTGTTATCACTCATGGTTATGGCAGCACTGCATAATTCTCTTACTGT
CATGCCATCCGTAAGATGCTTTTCTGTGACTGGTGAGTACTCAACCAAGTCATTCTGAGAATAGTGTATG
CGGCGACCGAGTTGCTCTTGCCCGGCGTCAATACGGGATAATACCGCGCCACATAGCAGAACTTTAAAAG
TGCTCATCATTGGAAAACGTTCTTCGGGGCGAAAACTCTCAAGGATCTTACCGCTGTTGAGATCCAGTTC
GATGTAACCCACTCGTGCACCCAACTGATCTTCAGCATCTTTTACTTTCACCAGCGTTTCTGGGTGAGCA
AAAACAGGAAGGCAAAATGCCGCAAAAAAGGGAATAAGGGCGACACGGAAATGTTGAATACTCATACTCT
TCCTTTTTCAATATTATTGAAGCATTTATCAGGGTTATTGTCTCATGAGCGGATACATATTTGAATGTAT
TTAGAAAAATAAACAAATAGGGGTTCCGCGCACATTTCCCCGAAAAGTGCCACCTGACGTCTAAGAAACC
ATTATTATCATGACATTAACCTATAAAAATAGGCGTATCACGAGGCCCTTTCGTCTCGCGCGTTTCGGTG
ATGACGGTGAAAACCTCTGACACATGCAGCTCCCGGAGACGGTCACAGCTTGTCTGTAAGCGGATGCCGG
GAGCAGACAAGCCCGTCAGGGCGCGTCAGCGGGTGTTGGCGGGTGTCGGGGCTGGCTTAACTATGCGGCA
TCAGAGCAGATTGTACTGAGAGTGCACCATATGCGGTGTGAAATACCGCACAGATGCGTAAGGAGAAAAT
ACCGCATCAGGCGCCATTCGCCATTCAGGCTGCGCAACTGTTGGGAAGGGCGATCGGTGCGGGCCTCTTC
GCTATTACGCCAGCTGGCGAAAGGGGGATGTGCTGCAAGGCGATTAAGTTGGGTAACGCCAGGGTTTTCC
CAGTCACGACGTTGTAAAACGACGGCCAGTGAATTCATTTAAATTTTTTTGATTCGGTAATCTCCGAACA
GAAGGAAGAACGAAGGAAGGAGCACAGACTTAGATTGGTATATATACGCATATGTAGTGTTGAAGAAACA
TGAAATTGCCCAGTATTCTTAACCCAACTGCACAGAACAAAAACCTGCAGGAAACGAAGATAAAACATGT
CCACAAAATCATATACCAGTAGAGCTGAGACTCATGCAAGTCCGGTTGCATCGAAACTTTTACGTTTAAT
GGATGAAAAGAAGACCAATTTGTGTGCTTCTCTTGACGTTCGTTCGACTGATGAGCTATTGAAACTTGTT
GAAACGTTGGGTCCATACATTTGCCTTTTGAAAACACACGTTGATATCTTGGATGATTTCAGTTATGAGG
GTACTGTCGTTCCATTGAAAGCATTGGCAGAGAAATACAAGTTCTTGATATTTGAGGACAGAAAATTCGC
CGATATCGGTAACACAGTCAAATTACAATATACATCGGGCGTTTACCGTATCGCAGAATGGTCTGATATC
ACCAACGCCCACGGGGTTACTGGTGCTGGTATTGTTGCTGGCTTGAAACAAGGTGCGCAAGAGGTCACCA
AAGAACCAAGGGGATTATTGATGCTTGCTGAATTGTCTTCCAAGGGTTCTCTAGCACACGGTGAATATAC
TAAGGGTACCGTTGATATTGCAAAGAGTGATAAAGATTTCGTTATTGGGTTCATTGCTCAGAACGATATG
GGAGGAAGAGAAGAAGGGTTTGATTGGCTAATCATGACCCCAGGTGTAGGTTTAGACGACAAAGGCGATG
CATTGGGTCAGCAGTACAGAACCGTCGACGAAGTTGTAAGTGGTGGATCAGATATCATCATTGTTGGCAG
AGGACTTTTCGCCAAGGGTAGAGATCCTAAGGTTGAAGGTGAAAGATACAGAAATGCTGGATGGGAAGCG
TACCAAAAGAGAATCAGCGCTCCCCATTAATTATACAGGAAACTTAATAGAACAAATCACATATTTAATC
TAATAGCCACCTGCATTGGCACGGTGCAACACTACTTCAACTTCATCTTACAAAAAGATCACGTGATCTG
TTGTATTGGGATCTCTAGACCTAATAACTTCGTATAGCATACATTATACGAAGTTATATTAAGGGTTGCT
CGAGTAAACCAATTTTATTTGAACTTGCCCCGCTAATCGTACAGACGTACCAGATCCAGGTCATAACGGT
GCCATTAGAAGGCCGTAGAATAGACCCACTAAAGCTATCACAGGCAACCTTGCATCCAAGTCTAATTAAA
CGGAGCAGAATCTGTTCCAGTAATGTATAAAGAATTAACTACCGGAAAAGCGTCTTCCGGGGCGGCTCAA
CCGGATTACATTCTTTTTTCTTTTTTGCGGCCAGCATTCGAGTCACGTGCTCAAATACTGAGGAAGGGGT
TCTTCCGGTAGGCACCGGCGCTCACTCTTCCGTGCGGCACACTCCCCGCAGTTCAGGGGCCATGTGCCTG
TGAGAGTATTTCCGCAGGCCATAGTTCCGGGGTGGACCACTCCGAGCTAATGCTAAAGTAAGCCCTTCCC
AACTTGAAATAGGAACAAAAGTCAATTATCTACCTGAATCTAAGATTGGGCCCTAGAGTGAGACGTTAAT
TGGTAGAGTGAGACGTTTAAGCGGGGGCGGTAGAGTGAGACGTTGGGCTTAGAGTGAGACGTTGCCGGCA
ATCCTCGAGCAGCTCCTCCTGTAAAGCTAAACGTGTAAAGATTTTAGAGTGAGACGTTGTTAGCAGTCGT
TGTTCAAGGGAGGGATGAGTTGAGGAATAAAATGCGGAAAAAGTGTGGGTTAGACAGACATATATAAACT
CTAGCCATTCGGCTGAAATATATCTGAGTTCATTTGTGATAACTTTTTTGATTACTTGTTCATATATCCA
CAAGAACAACGACTATTAAACAATAGAAAATAGTATA
